>Addgene plasmid #238493 | pLP-PH16_RS08125-pcepA-himar-chlorR | addgene full sequence | sequence record 474345 | Addgene NGS Result
CTACCCCAACTGAGAGAACTCTGAGGTTACCCCAGTTGGGGTCTAGATTATGCCAGGATGCGCTCGCACA
GACGCCAACCCGTGACACCGTTGATGGTCACGCGGAACAGCAGGCTGCCGTCCGGGTTAATCAGACGCTC
GTCAATAATCTTATTGCCATTCCACAGGGTACCGGTGACGGTGATCTTTTTACCGTCAAAAACGGCAATG
CCTTCATACGGACGGCCGAAATAGTCAATCATATTCGGGGTCACACCATCAATCACCAGCGTACCGTAAT
GCAAGATAACCTTGAAGTGGTGATCGTCAACTGGGTAGACGACTTTAAAGATTTTCTCGATTTGACCCAT
TTGGTCACCGCTCAGGCCTTCGTACGGGATGATCACATGAATATCAATTTTCAGACCGTTCTCGCCGGAC
AGAACGATGCGCTGAATCGGCGTCACGCTCACACCCAGGTTCTGGAACAGAGAGCTTACGCCACCCTGTT
CCAGGACTTGATCCAAATTATAACCCGCGGTCTGACGCCAATCGCCAACAAAATCTTCCAGAGTAAAAAC
CATACCGCCCGATATATCTGAGCCTTTATACAGTTCGTCCATACCGTGCGTGATGCCGGCCGCGGTCACG
AATTCCAGCAGGACCATGTGGTCACGCTTTTCGTTCGGATCTTTACTCAGCACAGACTGCGTGCTCAGGT
AATGATTGTCCGGCAGCAGGACCGGGCCATCACCAATCGGGGTGTTTTGCTGATAGTGGTCGGCCAGTTG
AACGCTGCCATCTTCCACATTATGGCGGATCTTGAAGTTAGCCTTGATACCGTTCTTCTGCTTATCTGCG
GTGATGTACACGTTGTGCGAATTGAAGTTATATTCCAGTTTATGGCCCAGAATATTACCGTCTTCCTTAA
AATCGATGCCTTTCAGTTCAATACGGTTAACCAGCGTATCACCTTCGAATTTCACTTCGGCGCGCGTTTT
GTAGGTGCCGTCATCTTTAAATGAGATGGTACGTTCTTGGACATAACCTTCCGGCATCGCGGACTTGAAA
AAGTCGTGGCGTTTCATGTGATCCGGGTAACGACTGAAACACTGAACACCATACGTCAGCGTGGTGACCA
GGGTCGGCCACGGAACCGGCAGTTTACCCGTGGTGCAAATAAACTTCAGCGTCAGTTTACCATTGGTTGC
ATCGCCTTCACCTTCGCCGCGCACGCTGAATTTGTGACCATTGACATCACCATCCAGTTCCACCAGAATC
GGCACCACGCCCGTAAACAGTTCTTCGCCCTTGCTCATATTTTTTCCTCCTTATACTTAAGCCCCCAACT
GAGAGAACTCACAGGTTACCCCAGTTGGGGATGGAATGTGTCTCCGGCTATGTCTCTTCGTATGGGAAGG
ATCATGGTGCACGGAGGAAAATTAACCAATAGAATTCTGGCTATAATGAACATTCATAAAATCAATAATA
GACGGCACCATGGAGCTCAAGGACGTCGATCTGAACCTGCTGGTCGTGTTCGATAACCTGCTGCGGCAGG
GCACCGTTTCCGGCGCCGCGAAGACCCTGAATCTGAGCCAGCCCGCGGTCAGCAATGCGCTGGCCCGCTT
GCGCACCTTGTTCGGCGACCCGCTGTTTGTACGAAGCAGCAAGGGCATGCTGCCGACACCCCTTGCCGAG
GAACTGGCGGAACCGGTTGCCTATGCGCTGGAGTCGCTGCAGACGGCGCTCAGCCACAAGGTGTCGTTCG
ATCCGCTGCGCAGCGTGCGCGCATTCCGGATCGCCATGACGGATATCGGCGAGGTGCACTTCATCCCGCC
GCTAATGGGCGCGCTTGGCGACCGCGCCCCGGGTGTCACGGTAACGACAGTGCGTAATACGGCAGTGGAC
CTGGCGGCGGAGATGAGCCAGGGAAAGATCGACCTGGCGGTTGGCCATCTTCCTGAACTCGGCACGACGT
TCTTTCAACGGCGGCTATTTCGCCAGCGATACGTTTGCCTGTTCCGGCCCGGTCATGCCATGGACAAGAA
GACGGTCAGCATGCGCGACTTCGAGGCGGCGGAGCACATCGTGGTCACGGCGGCGGGGACGGGGCATGCC
CGGGTCGACGAGATCCTCGCCCAGCACGGCGTACAGCGCAAGATCCGGCTGCGTGTCCCCCATTTCGTCG
CACTGGCGGACATCATTGCCACCACCGACCTGGTCGCCACGGTGACCTTGACGTTTGCGGAGCGATGCGC
CAGGTACTTCGGGCTCAGGTACGTCAAGCATCCGTTCGCGTTGCCGGAAATCCAGATCAACCTGTTCTGG
CATGCCCGGTATCATCGCGATCCGGCGAATCAGTGGCTGCGCGACCAGTTCGTCGGCTTGTTTTCGGATT
AGATCTTTGAAGCTAGCTCAGTCCTAGGTATAATGCTAGCACGAAAAAAGGATCTATTATAAGGAGGCAC
TCACCATGGAGAAAAAAATCACTGGATATACCACCGTTGATATATCCCAATGGCATCGTAAAGAACATTT
TGAGGCATTTCAGTCAGTTGCTCAATGTACCTATAACCAGACCGTTCAACTGGATATTACGGCCTTTTTA
AAGACCGTAAAGAAAAATAAGCACAAGTTTTATCCGGCCTTTATTCACATTCTTGCCCGCCTGATGAATG
CTCATCCGGAATTACGTATGGCAATGAAAGACGGTGAGCTGGTGATATGGGATAGTGTTCACCCTTGTTA
CACCGTTTTCCATGAGCAAACTGAAACGTTTTCATCGCTCTGGAGTGAATACCACGACGATTTCCGGCAG
TTTCTACACATATATTCGCAAGATGTGGCGTGTTACGGTGAAAACCTGGCCTATTTCCCTAAAGGGTTTA
TTGAGAATATGTTTTTCGTCTCAGCCAATCCCTGGGTGAGTTTCACCAGTTTTGATTTAAACGTGGCCAA
TATGGACAACTTCTTCGCCCCCGTTTTCACCATGGGCAAATATTATACGCAAGGCGACAAGGTGCTGATG
CCGCTGGCGATTCAGGTTCATCATGCCGTTTGTGATGGCTTCCATGTCGGCAGAATGCTTAATGAATTAC
AACAGTACTGCGATGAGTGGCAGGGAGGAGCGTAACTCGTTTGTTGAACTAATGGGTGCTCAGACCGGGG
ACTTATCATCCAACCTGTTACTGGGCGCGCCCCATGTCAGCCGTTAAGTGTTCCTGTGTCACTCAAAATT
GCTTTGAGAGGCTCTAAGGGCTTCTCAGTGCGTTACATCCCTGGCTTGTTGTCCACAACCGTTAAACCTT
AAAGGCTTTAAAAGCCTTATATATTCTTTTTTTTCTTATAAAACTTAAAACCTTAGAGGCTATTTAAGTT
GCTGATTTATATTAATTTTATTGTTCAAACATGAGAGCTTAGTACGTGAAACATGAGAGCTTAGTACGTT
AGCCATGAGAGCTTAGTACGTTAGCCATGAGGGTTTAGTTCGTTAAACATGAGAGCTTAGTACGTTAAAC
ATGAGAGCTTAGTACGTGAAACATGAGAGCTTAGTACGTACTATCAACAGGTTGAACTGCTGATCTTCAG
ATCGGCGCGCCGGCCGGCATCTTGCCGTAACTGACAAATTAACCGAAGGTTTCTTCCGGCCACTGGGATG
CAATGACCTTACCAACAACGCTACAGGATTCGTTGCACGGGATCATTGGGTATTGCGGATTCAGCGGCTG
CAGGAAAACTTGGCCAGAGTCGCGGATCAGCTTCTTAAAGGTGAATTCATCACCACCCAGGCGCGCAATG
CAAAAGTCTCCCGGCTCAACCGCCTGCTCAGGATCAACCAGGATCAGCATACCATCCGGAAATGACGGCT
TGCTGCCCGTCGGGGCCGTCATGCTGTTGCCTTCTACTTCCAGCCAAAACGCGCTATCGCTCGCTTTTTT
GGTAGTCGATACCCAACGCTCAGCGTCACCTTTGGTGAAGGTACGCAGTTCCGGGCTAAACATACCTGCT
TGAACGTGGCTGAAGACCGGGTATTCGTATTCAGAGCGCAGAGACGGTTGCATGCTAACCGCTTCATACA
TTTCATAGATTTCACGAGCTATAGAAGGAGAGAACTCCTCGACGGAAACTTTCAGAATCTTGGTCAGCAG
TGCGGCGTTGTACGCGTTCAGCGCATTAATACCGTTAAACAGAGCGCCAACGCCGCTCTGACCCATGCCC
ATCTTGTCGGCTACGCTTTCCTGAGACAGACCCAGCTCATTCTTTTTCTTCTCATAGATTGCTTTCAGAC
GACGTGCGTCCTCTAGCTGCTCTTGTGTAAGCGGCTTTTTCTTCGTTGACATTTTGATCCTCCTTTATAT
GGAGGTACTAAATCGGAACGTTAAATCTATCACCGCAAGGGATAAATATCTAACACCGTGCGTGTTGACT
ATTTTACCTCTGGCGGTGATAATGGTTGCATCAAATTTGCGCGCCACATTATTATTCATACCTTTGTGGA
CCGTATTACAAAGTGACAATATCTTAATTTAAAAAGGAGGCTTAAATAATGGAAAAAAAAGAATTTAGGG
TACTTATAAAATACTGCTTTCTGAAGGGTAAGAACACCGTCGAAGCAAAGACGTGGCTGGATAACGAATT
TCCGGACAGCGCCCCGGGTAAATCAACCATTATCGACTGGTACGCCAAGTTTAAGCGTGGTGAAATGTCG
ACCGAAGATGGTGAGCGTTCCGGTCGTCCGAAGGAGGTTGTCACCGACGAAAATATAAAAAAAATTCACA
AAATGATTCTGAACGACCGCAAAATGAAGCTGATCGAAATTGCGGAAGCTCTGAAAATTAGCAAAGAGCG
CGTTGGTCACATCATCCACCAATATCTTGACATGCGTAAACTGTGTGCGAAATGGGTTCCGCGCGAACTG
ACCTTTGATCAGAAACAGCGTCGTGTCGACGATTCTAAGCGTTGCCTGCAGCTGCTGACCCGCAACACGC
CGGAGTTCTTCCGCCGCTACGTAACCATGGATGAGACGTGGCTGCACCACTATACCCCGGAGTCTAACCG
TCAGTCAGCAGAATGGACGGCAACTGGCGAACCGAGCCCGAAACGCGGCAAAACCCAAAAGAGCGCGGGC
AAAGTCATGGCGAGCGTATTTTGGGATGCATATGGTATTATCTTCATTGACTACCTGGAAAAGGGTAAGA
CCATAAATTCCGATTACTATATGGCGCTGCTGGAACGCCTGAAAGTTGAAATCGCGGCAAAACGCCCGCA
CATGAAAAAGAAGAAGGTACTGTTTCACCAGGACAACGCCCCCTGTCATAAGTCCCTGCGTACCATGGCG
AAGATTCATGAGCTGGGTTTCGAACTGCTGCCGCACCCGCCGTACAGCCCGGATCTGGCTCCGTCGGATT
TTTTTCTGTTTAGCGACCTGAAGCGTATGCTGGCGGGTAAAAAATTTGGTTGCAACGAAGAAGTTATCGC
TGAAACCGAAGCGTACTTTGAAGCGAAGCCGAAAGAATATTACCAGAACGGCATTAAGAAACTGGAAGGT
CGTTACAATCGCTGTATCGCGCTGGAGGGCAATTACGTAGAGTAACCGGCCTACGGCCAGCCTCACAGAG
CAGGATTCCCGTTGAGCACCGCCAGGTGCGAATAAGGGACAGTGAAGAAGGAACACCCGCTCGCGGGTGG
GCCTACTTCACCTATCCTGCCCGGCTGACGCCGTTGGATACACCAAGGAAAGTCTACACGAACCCTTTGG
CAAAATCCTGTATATCGTGCGAAAAAGGATGGATATACCGAAAAAATCGCTATAATGACCCCGAAGCAGG
GTTATGCAGCGGAAAAGGACAAGGGTCGTCCAAAAAAAAAGGCTCCAAAAGGAGCCTTTAATTGTATCGG
TTTACCAATGTTTAATCAGGCTCGCGCCAATTTCCGCAATCTGACGGTTACGTTCATCCATCGTCGCCTG
GCTGCCGGTGGTATAAATCACCACAATACGGCTCGGTTTACCATCCGGGCCCAGCGCCGCAATAATGCCA
CGGCTGCCACGTTCGCCCGCACCGCTTTTATCCGCAATAAACCAGCCAGCCGGCAGCGCGCTACGCAGCA
GCGGACCCGCCACTTTATCCGCTTCCATCCAATCAATCAGTTGCTGGCGACTTGCCAGGGTCAGCAGCTC
ACCCGTCAGCAGTTTACGCAGGGTGGTCGCCATTGCTGCCGGCATGGTGGTATCACGTTCATCGTTCGGA
ATCGCTTCGTTCAGTTCCGGTTCCCAACGATCCAGACGGGTCACATGATCGCCCATGTTATGCAGAAACG
CGGTCAGTTCTTTCGGACCGCCAATGGTCGTCAGCAGCAGGTTCGCCGCGGTGTTATCGCTCATGGTAAT
CGCCGCGCTGCACAGTTCACGCACGGTCATGCCATTGGTCAGATGTTTTTCGGTCACCGGGCTATATTCC
ACCAGATCGTTCTGGCTATAATGAATACGACGGCCCAGTTGTTCCTGGCCCGCATCCACACGGCTCAGAA
CCGCACCGCACAGCAGCACTTTAAAGGTGCTCATCATCGGAAAACGTTCTTCCGGACGAAAAGATTCCAG
AATTTTGCCGCTGTTCAGATCCAGTTCAATATAGCCCACGCGCGCACCCAGTTGATCTTCCGCATCTTTC
ACTTTCACCAGGGTTTCCGGATGCGCAAACACCGGTAGGCAAAACGCCGCAAAAAAAGGAATCAGCGCCA
CACGAAAATGCTGAATGCTCATACTCTTCCTTTTTCAATATTATTGAAGCATTTATCAGGGTTATTGTCT
CATGAGCGGATACATATTTGAATGTATTTAGAAAAATAAACAAATAGGGGAATTAAAAAAAAGCCCGCTC
ATTAGGCGGGCTACTAATTTAAATCGATTAATTTAGGTGACACTATAGACAGTAACAGGTTGGATGATAA
GTCCCCGGTCTA
Features (pLannotate 1.2.2; 13 found; start..end, strand, type, name):
     51..563     -  CDS            LUCI_OPLGR (fragment): Experimental evidence at protein level: Swiss-Prot protein existence level 1. Catalytic subunit of oplophorus-luciferin 2-monooxygenase. Oxidoreductase that converts coelenterazine (the oplophorus luciferin) to coelenteramide under emission of blue light with a maximum at 454 nm. Is also active with bisdeoxycoelenterazine. From Oplophorus gracilirostris (Luminous shrimp).
    585..1298    -  CDS            Superfolder GFP: Superfolder GFP is a basic (constitutively fluorescent) green fluorescent protein published in 2005, derived from Aequorea victoria. It is reported to be a very rapidly-maturing weak dimer.
   1321..1360    -  protein_bind   phage φC31 attP (fragment): attachment site of phage φC31 phage φC31 integrase
   1480..2379    +  CDS            nagR: NAGR_RALSP - Protein inferred from homology: Swiss-Prot protein existence level 3. May regulate the expression of the naphthalene (nagA-F) and salicylate (nagG-M) metabolism genes. From Ralstonia sp.
   2391..2420    +  promoter       J23119 promoter (fragment): bacterial promoter (Registry of Standard Biological Parts BBa J23119)
   2456..3115    +  CDS            CmR: chloramphenicol acetyltransferase; cat; confers resistance to chloramphenicol
   3185..3573    -  rep_origin     R6K γ ori: γ replication origin from E. coli plasmid R6K; requires the R6K initiator protein pi for replication
   3612..4322    -  CDS            cI: RPC1_LAMBD - Experimental evidence at protein level: Swiss-Prot protein existence level 1. Acts as a transcriptional repressor that allows virus to establish and maintain latency. Prevents both the viral DNA replication and the exit programs. Clamps the two operator OL (operator left made of OL1, OL2 and OL3 sites) and OR (operator right made of OR1, OR2 and OR3 sites) together by binding to them and arranging the intervening DNA in a loop. This step allows repression of lytic pR and pL promoters by binding to OL1, OL2, OR1 and OR2 simultaneously. The binding of cI on OR2 additionally activate
   5584..5692    -  oriT           oriT: incP origin of transfer
   5839..5878    -  terminator     fd terminator: central terminator from bacteriophage fd (Otsuka and Kunisawa, 1982)
   5885..6742    -  CDS            bla: BLAT_ECOLX - Experimental evidence at protein level: Swiss-Prot protein existence level 1. TEM-type are the most prevalent beta-lactamases in enterobacteria; they hydrolyze the beta-lactam bond in susceptible beta-lactam antibiotics, thus conferring resistance to penicillins and cephalosporins. TEM-3 and TEM-4 are capable of hydrolyzing cefotaxime and ceftazidime. TEM-5 is capable of hydrolyzing ceftazidime. TEM-6 is capable of hydrolyzing ceftazidime and aztreonam. TEM-8/CAZ-2, TEM- 16/CAZ-7 and TEM-24/CAZ-6 are markedly active against ceftazidime. IRT- 4 shows resistance to beta-lactamase in
   6743..6834    -  promoter       AmpR promoter: bla
   6891..6909    +  promoter       SP6 promoter: promoter for bacteriophage SP6 RNA polymerase
