[The description below was written by a language model from this plasmid's Addgene catalogue record and pLannotate feature annotations shown in this document.]
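Description:
pLP-PH16_RS08125-pcepA-himar-chlorR is a 6.9 kb, low-copy "landing pad" delivery plasmid listed as an empty backbone for bacterial expression, built by Golden Gate assembly on a custom R6K backbone. Because the R6K γ origin replicates only when the π initiator protein is supplied, the plasmid is maintained in pir-expressing E. coli (Pir1) and behaves as a suicide vector elsewhere. An incP oriT allows conjugative mobilisation into recipient bacteria. The associated publication concerns Cupriavidus necator H16. Selection uses chloramphenicol (a cat gene downstream of a J23119 promoter fragment) and ampicillin (bla with its own promoter and an fd terminator).

The catalogue describes a himar transposase driven by the pcepA promoter and controlled by the temperature-sensitive λ cI857 repressor, so that transposase is held off at 30°C and expressed when cells are shifted to 37°C. The feature table annotates the cI coding sequence, but not the transposase itself or the transposon inverted repeats. These presumably lie in the unannotated stretch between cI and oriT, so the exact boundaries of the mobilised segment cannot be stated from the record.

The annotated landing-pad components include a φC31 attP fragment, which would serve as a docking site for later integrase-mediated insertion. Next to it sit superfolder GFP and an Oplophorus-type luciferase fragment as reporters. There is also a NahR/NagR-family regulator, a salicylate-responsive family, which the catalogue pairs with the PH16_RS08125 promoter. The pC194+pKan+ptetQ "seed promoter" named in the purpose field is not annotated. Overall, the design supports random chromosomal placement of a selectable, reporter-marked landing pad for subsequent characterisation of genetic elements.
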