Addgene plasmid #238493: pLP-PH16_RS08125-pcepA-himar-chlorR
Purpose: (Empty Backbone) Landing Pad with NahR/PH16_RS08125, pC194+pKan+ptetQ seed promoter, pcepA-himar transposase
Depositing lab: Farren Isaacs. Depositing organization: Yale University. Publication: Synthetic Genetic Elements Enable Rapid Characterization of Inorganic Carbon Uptake Systems in Cupriavidus necator H16. Nakamura AK, Fulk EM, Johnson CW, Isaacs FJ. ACS Synth Biol. 2025 Mar 21;14(3):943-953. doi: 10.1021/acssynbio.4c00869. Epub 2025 Mar 6. PubMed 40048245.
Backbone
  Vector backbone: Custom (R6K origin)
  Vector type: Bacterial Expression
  Promoter: NahR/PH16_RS08125
Growth in bacteria
  Bacterial resistance: Chloramphenicol and Ampicillin, 25 & 100 μg/mL
  Growth temperature: 30°C
  Growth strain: Pir1
  Growth instructions: Himar transposase expression is under the regulation of the heat-inactivated CI857 repressor. Grow at 37˚C to express himar transposase in recipient strain.
  Copy number: Low Copy
Gene/Insert
  Cloning method: Golden Gate
Terms and licenses: Academic/Nonprofit Terms; Industry Terms: Not Available to Industry
How to cite: pLP-PH16_RS08125-pcepA-himar-chlorR was a gift from Farren Isaacs (Addgene plasmid # 238493 ; http://n2t.net/addgene:238493 ; RRID:Addgene_238493)
